>Addgene plasmid #174493 | pnEA-vH_His-TEV-DSep1 | addgene full sequence | sequence record 344637 | Addgene NGS Result
TTCTTGAAGACGAAAGGGCCTCGTGATACGCCTATTTTTATAGGTTAATGTCATGATAATAATGGTTTCT
TAGACGTCAGGTGGCACTTTTCGGGGAAATGTGCGCGGAACCCCTATTTGTTTATTTTTCTAAATACATT
CAAATATGTATCCGCTCATGAGACAATAACCCTGATAAATGCTTCAATAATATTGAAAAAGGAAGAGTAT
GAGTATTCAACATTTCCGTGTCGCCCTTATTCCCTTTTTTGCGGCATTTTGCCTTCCTGTTTTTGCTCAC
CCAGAAACGCTGGTGAAAGTAAAAGATGCTGAAGATCAGTTGGGTGCACGAGTGGGTTACATCGAACTGG
ATCTCAACAGCGGTAAGATCCTTGAGAGTTTTCGCCCCGAAGAACGTTTTCCAATGATGAGCACTTTTAA
AGTTCTGCTATGTGGCGCGGTATTATCCCGTGTTGACGCCGGGCAAGAGCAACTCGGTCGCCGCATACAC
TATTCTCAGAATGACTTGGTTGAGTACTCACCAGTCACAGAAAAGCATCTTACGGATGGCATGACAGTAA
GAGAATTATGCAGTGCTGCCATAACCATGAGTGATAACACTGCGGCCAACTTACTTCTGACAACGATCGG
AGGACCGAAGGAGCTAACCGCTTTTTTGCACAACATGGGGGATCATGTAACTCGCCTTGATCGTTGGGAA
CCGGAGCTGAATGAAGCCATACCAAACGACGAGCGTGACACCACGATGCCTGCAGCAATGGCAACAACGT
TGCGCAAACTATTAACTGGCGAACTACTTACTCTAGCTTCCCGGCAACAATTAATAGACTGGATGGAGGC
GGATAAAGTTGCAGGACCACTTCTGCGCTCGGCCCTTCCGGCTGGCTGGTTTATTGCTGATAAATCTGGA
GCCGGTGAGCGTGGGTCTCGCGGTATCATTGCAGCACTGGGGCCAGATGGTAAGCCCTCCCGTATCGTAG
TTATCTACACGACGGGGAGTCAGGCAACTATGGATGAACGAAATAGACAGATCGCTGAGATAGGTGCCTC
ACTGATTAAGCATTGGTAACTGTCAGACCAAGTTTACTCATATATACTTTAGATTGATTTAAAACTTCAT
TTTTAATTTAAAAGGATCTAGGTGAAGATCCTTTTTGATAATCTCATGACCAAAATCCCTTAACGTGAGT
TTTCGTTCCACTGAGCGTCAGACCCCGTAGAAAAGATCAAAGGATCTTCTTGAGATCCTTTTTTTCTGCG
CGTAATCTGCTGCTTGCAAACAAAAAAACCACCGCTACCAGCGGTGGTTTGTTTGCCGGATCAAGAGCTA
CCAACTCTTTTTCCGAAGGTAACTGGCTTCAGCAGAGCGCAGATACCAAATACTGTCCTTCTAGTGTAGC
CGTAGTTAGGCCACCACTTCAAGAACTCTGTAGCACCGCCTACATACCTCGCTCTGCTAATCCTGTTACC
AGTGGCTGCTGCCAGTGGCGATAAGTCGTGTCTTACCGGGTTGGACTCAAGACGATAGTTACCGGATAAG
GCGCAGCGGTCGGGCTGAACGGGGGGTTCGTGCACACAGCCCAGCTTGGAGCGAACGACCTACACCGAAC
TGAGATACCTACAGCGTGAGCTATGAGAAAGCGCCACGCTTCCCGAAGGGAGAAAGGCGGACAGGTATCC
GGTAAGCGGCAGGGTCGGAACAGGAGAGCGCACGAGGGAGCTTCCAGGGGGAAACGCCTGGTATCTTTAT
AGTCCTGTCGGGTTTCGCCACCTCTGACTTGAGCGTCGATTTTTGTGATGCTCGTCAGGGGGGCGGAGCC
TATGGAAAAACGCCAGCAACGCGGCCTTTTTACGGTTCCTGGCCTTTTGCTGGCCTTTTGCTCACATGTT
CTTTCCTGCGTTATCCCCTGATTCTGTGGATAACCGTATTACCGCCTTTGAGTGAGCTGATACCGCTCGC
CGCAGCCGAACGACCGAGCGCAGCGAGTCAGTGAGCGAGGAAGCGGAAGAGCGCCTGATGCGGTATTTTC
TCCTTACGCATCTGTGCGGTATTTCACACCGCAATGGTGCACTCTCAGTACAATCTGCTCTGATGCCGCA
TAGTTAAGCCAGTATACACTCCGCTATCGCTACGTGACTGGGTCATGGCTGCGCCCCGACACCCGCCAAC
ACCCGCTGACGCGCCCTGACGGGCTTGTCTGCTCCCGGCATCCGCTTACAGACAAGCTGTGACCGTCTCC
GGGAGCTGCATGTGTCAGAGGTTTTCACCGTCATCACCGAAACGCGCGAGGCAGCTGCGGTAAAGCTCAT
CAGCGTGGTCGTGAAGCGATTCACAGATGTCTGCCTGTTCATCCGCGTCCAGCTCGTTGAGTTTCTCCAG
AAGCGTTAATGTCTGGCTTCTGATAAAGCGGGCCATGTTAAGGGCGGTTTTTTCCTGTTTGGTCACTGAT
GCCTCCGTGTAAGGGGGATTTCTGTTCATGGGGGTAATGATACCGATGAAACGAGAGAGGATGCTCACGA
TACGGGTTACTGATGATGAACATGCCCGGTTACTGGAACGTTGTGAGGGTAAACAACTGGCGGTATGGAT
GCGGCGGGACCAGAGAAAAATCACTCAGGGTCAATGCCAGCGCTTCGTTAATACAGATGTAGGTGTTCCA
CAGGGTAGCCAGCAGCATCCTGCGATGCAGATCCGGAACATAATGGTGCAGGGCGCTGACTTCCGCGTTT
CCAGACTTTACGAAACACGGAAACCGAAGACCATTCATGTTGTTGCTCAGGTCGCAGACGTTTTGCAGCA
GCAGTCGCTTCACGTTCGCTCGCGTATCGGTGATTCATTCTGCTAACCAGTAAGGCAACCCCGCCAGCCT
AGCCGGGTCCTCAACGACAGGAGCACGATCATGCGCACCCGTGGCCAGGACCCAACGCTGCCCGAGATGC
GCCGCGTGCGGCTGCTGGAGATGGCGGACGCGATGGATATGTTCTGCCAAGGGTTGGTTTGCGCATTCAC
AGTTCTCCGCAAGAATTGATTGGCTCCAATTCTTGGAGTGGTGAATCCGTTAGCGAGGTGCCGCCGGCTT
CCATTCAGGTCGAGGTGGCCCGGCTCCATGCACCGCGACGCAACGCGGGGAGGCAGACAAGGTATAGGGC
GGCGCCTACAATCCATGCCAACCCGTTCCATGTGCTCGCCGAGGCGGCATAAATCGCCGTGACGATCAGC
GGTCCAATGATCGAAGTTAGGCTGGTAAGAGCCGCGAGCGATCCTTGAAGCTGTCCCTGATGGTCGTCAT
CTACCTGCCTGGACAGCATGGCCTGCAACGCGGGCATCCCGATGCCGCCGGAAGCGAGAAGAATCATAAT
GGGGAAGGCCATCCAGCCTCGCGTCGCGAACGCCAGCAAGACGTAGCCCAGCGCGTCGGCCGCCATGCCG
GCGATAATGGCCTGCTTCTCGCCGAAACGTTTGGTGGCGGGACCAGTGACGAAGGCTTGAGCGAGGGCGT
GCAAGATTCCGAATACCGCAAGCGACAGGCCGATCATCGTCGCGCTCCAGCGAAAGCGGTCCTCGCCGAA
AATGACCCAGAGCGCTGCCGGCACCTGTCCTACGAGTTGCATGATAAAGAAGACAGTCATAAGTGCGGCG
ACGATAGTCATGCCCCGCGCCCACCGGAAGGAGCTGACTGGGTTGAAGGCTCTCAAGGGCATCGGTCGAG
ATCCCGGTGCCTAATGAGTGAGCTAACTTACATTAATTGCGTTGCGCTCACTGCCCGCTTTCCAGTCGGG
AAACTGTCGTGCCAGCTGCATTAATGAATCGGCCAACGCGCGGGGAGAGGCGGTTTGCGTATTGGGCGCC
AGGGTGGTTTTTCTTTTCACCAGTGAGACGGGCAACAGCTGATTGCCCTTCACCGCCTGGCCCTGAGAGA
GTTGCAGCAAGCGGTCCACGCTGGTTTGCCCCAGCAGGCGAAAATCCTGTTTGATGGTGGTTAACGGCGG
GATATAACATGAGCTGTCTTCGGTATCGTCGTATCCCACTACCGAGATATCCGCACCAACGCGCAGCCCG
GACTCGGTAATGGCGCGCATTGCGCCCAGCGCCATCTGATCGTTGGCAACCAGCATCGCAGTGGGAACGA
TGCCCTCATTCAGCATTTGCATGGTTTGTTGAAAACCGGACATGGCACTCCAGTCGCCTTCCCGTTCCGC
TATCGGCTGAATTTGATTGCGAGTGAGATATTTATGCCAGCCAGCCAGACGCAGACGCGCCGAGACAGAA
CTTAATGGGCCCGCTAACAGCGCGATTTGCTGGTGACCCAATGCGACCAGATGCTCCACGCCCAGTCGCG
TACCGTCTTCATGGGAGAAAATAATACTGTTGATGGGTGTCTGGTCAGAGACATCAAGAAATAACGCCGG
AACATTAGTGCAGGCAGCTTCCACAGCAATGGCATCCTGGTCATCCAGCGGATAGTTAATGATCAGCCCA
CTGACGCGTTGCGCGAGAAGATTGTGCACCGCCGCTTTACAGGCTTCGACGCCGCTTCGTTCTACCATCG
ACACCACCACGCTGGCACCCAGTTGATCGGCGCGAGATTTAATCGCCGCGACAATTTGCGACGGCGCGTG
CAGGGCCAGACTGGAGGTGGCAACGCCAATCAGCAACGACTGTTTGCCCGCCAGTTGTTGTGCCACGCGG
TTGGGAATGTAATTCAGCTCCGCCATCGCCGCTTCCACTTTTTCCCGCGTTTTCGCAGAAACGTGGCTGG
CCTGGTTCACCACGCGGGAAACGGTCTGATAAGAGACACCGGCATACTCTGCGACATCGTATAACGTTAC
TGGTTTCACATTCACCACCCTGAATTGACTCTCTTCCGGGCGCTATCATGCCATACCGCGAAAGGTTTTG
CGCCATTCGATGGTGTCCGGGATCTCGACGCTCTCCCTTATGCGACTCCTGCATTAGGAAGCAGCCCAGT
AGTAGGTTGAGGCCGTTGAGCACCGCCGCCGCAAGGAATGGTGCATGCAAGGAGATGGCGCCCAACAGTC
CCCCGGCCACGGGGCCTGCCACCATACCCACGCCGAAACAAGCGCTCATGAGCCCGAAGTGGCGAGCCCG
ATCTTCCCCATCGGTGATGTCGGCGATATAGGCGCCAGCAACCGCACCTGTGGCGCCGGTGATGCCGGCC
ACGATGCGTCCGGCGTAGAGGATCGAGATCTCGATCCCGCGAAATTAATACGACTCACTATAGGGGAATT
GTGAGCGGATAACAATTCCCCACTAGTAATAATTTTGTTTAACTTTAAGAAGGAGATATACCATGGGCAG
CAGCCATCATCATCATCATCACAGCAGCGGTACCGGCAGCGGCGAAAACCTTTACTTCCAGGGCCATATG
GCCGATACAAAGGGCTTTTCCAGCATCGAGACGCCCGGCTATGTGGGCTTCGCCAACCTGCCCAACCAGG
TGCATCGAAAGTCCGTGAAAAAGGGATTCGAGTTCACCCTAATGGTGGTGGGCGAGTCCGGACTGGGCAA
GTCCACGCTGGTCAATAGTCTCTTTCTCACCGATCTCTATCCCGAGCGCATTATTCCGGACGCCATAGAG
AAACAAAAGCAAACCGTAAAGCTGGAGGCATCGACGGTGGAGATCGAGGAGCGCGGCGTCAAGCTAAGAT
TGACGGTGGTGGACACACCCGGATTCGGCGATGCCATCGACAACTCCAACAGCTTTGGTGCCATACTCGA
GTACATCGATGAGCAATACGAGCGCTTCCTGCGCGACGAGAGCGGCCTGAACAGACGCAACATTGTGGAC
AATCGCATTCACTGCTGTTTCTACTTTATATCGCCGTTCGGTCATGGCCTAAAACCCCTGGACGTAGAGT
TCATGAAGAAGCTGCACTCTAAAGTTAACATTGTGCCCGTGATCGCAAAGGCCGATTGTCTCACAAAGAA
GGAGATCCTGCGCCTGAAGTGCCGCATTATGCAGGAGATCGAGAGCCACGGCATCAAGATCTACCCACTG
CCAGACTGTGATTCCGATGAGGACGAGGACTACAAGGAGCAGGTGAAGCAACTTAAGGAAGCTGTGCCTT
TCGCCGTCTGCGGCGCCAACACACTGCTCGAGGTCAAGGGCAAGAAGGTGCGCGGTCGTCTGTATCCATG
GGGCGTGGTCGAGGTAGAGAATCCCGATCACTGCGACTTCATCAAGCTGCGCACGATGCTCATCACCCAC
ATGCAGGACCTGCAGGAGGTCACGCAGGAGGTGCACTACGAAAACTACCGCTCCGACCGCCTCGCCAAGG
GCATCAAGGGCAAGGAGAACGGCGTGAAGGCCGAGCGGGACAGCAGCTCGCAGGTGGTGTCGAACAGCGT
GCTCGGCGAGAAGGACCGCATCCTGCAAGAGAAGGAGGCCGAGCTGCGGCGCATGCAGGAGATGCTCGCC
CAGATGCAGGCGCGCATGCAGGCCCAGCAGTGAGGATCCTAATAGTCTAGAGCTAGCCCTAGGAGATCCG
GCTGCTAACAAAGCCCGAAAGGAAGCTGAGTTGGCTGCTGCCACCGCTGAGCAATAACTAGCATAACCCC
TTGGGGCCTCTAAACGGGTCTTGAGGGGTTTTTTGCTGAAAGGAGGAACTATATCCGGATATCCCGCAAG
AGGCCCGGCAGTACCGGCATAACCAAGCCTATGCCTACAGCATCCAGGGTGACGGTGCCGAGGATGACGA
TGAGCGCATTGTTAGATTTCATACACGGTGCCTGACTGCGTTAGCAATTTAACTGTGATAAACTACCGCA
TTAAAGCTTATCGATGATAAGCTGTCAAACATGAGAA
Features (pLannotate 1.2.2; 20 found; start..end, strand, type, name):
    104..208     +  promoter       AmpR promoter: bla
    209..1069    +  CDS            AmpR: β-lactamase; bla; confers resistance to ampicillin, carbenicillin, and related antibiotics
   1240..1828    +  rep_origin     ori: high-copy-number ColE1/pMB1/pBR322/pUC origin of replication
   2014..2153    -  misc_feature   bom: basis of mobility region from pBR322
   2255..2446    -  CDS            rop: Rop protein, which maintains plasmids at low copy number; rop
   2463..2843    +  CDS            YPB1_ECOLX: Protein predicted: Swiss-Prot protein existence level 4. From Escherichia coli.
   3085..3709    -  CDS            TcR (fragment): tetracycline efflux protein; tet; confers resistance to tetracycline
   3724..3745    -  protein_bind   CAP binding site: CAP binding activates transcription in the presence of cAMP. E. coli catabolite activator protein
   3758..4839    -  CDS            lacI: lac repressor; lacI; The lac repressor binds to the lac operator to inhibit transcription in E. coli. This inhibition can be relieved by adding lactose or isopropyl-β-D-thiogalactopyranoside (IPTG).
   4840..4917    -  promoter       lacI promoter: lacI
   4925..5204    -  CDS            TcR (fragment): tetracycline efflux protein; tet; confers resistance to tetracycline
   5226..5244    +  promoter       T7 promoter: promoter for bacteriophage T7 RNA polymerase
   5245..5269    +  protein_bind   lac operator: The lac repressor binds to the lac operator to inhibit transcription in E. coli. This inhibition can be relieved by adding lactose or isopropyl-β-D-thiogalactopyranoside (IPTG). lac repressor encoded by lacI
   5284..5306    +  RBS            RBS: efficient ribosome binding site from bacteriophage T7 gene 10 (Olins and Rangwala, 1989)
   5325..5341    +  CDS            capTEV™ (fragment): composite tag for in vivo biotinylation, TEV protease cleavage, and 6xHis tagging
   5388..6470    +  CDS            Sep1: SEPT1_DROME - Also known as Diff6, iby. Experimental evidence at protein level: Swiss-Prot protein existence level 1. Involved in cytokinesis (Probable). May be involved in p53- dependent apoptosis (PubMed:17456438). From Drosophila melanogaster (Fruit fly).
   6511..6560    +  CDS            SET1 (fragment): solubility-enhancement tag derived from T7 phage gene 10B
   6568..6615    +  terminator     T7 terminator: transcription terminator for bacteriophage T7 RNA polymerase
   6638..6742    -  CDS            TcR (fragment): tetracycline efflux protein; tet; confers resistance to tetracycline
   6790..6818    -  promoter       tet promoter: E. coli promoter for tetracycline efflux protein gene
