[The description below was written by a language model from this plasmid's Addgene catalogue record and pLannotate feature annotations shown in this document.]
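Description:
pnEA-vH_His-TEV-DSep1 is a bacterial expression plasmid of about 6.8 kb, built on the pnEA-vH backbone, for producing Drosophila melanogaster Septin 1 (Sep1, also called DSep1) in E. coli. It has a pET-like, pBR322-derived architecture: a ColE1/pMB1-type origin accompanied by the bom mobility region and the rop gene, and a β-lactamase gene under its own promoter for ampicillin selection. The catalogue lists the plasmid as high copy, although rop is normally associated with reduced copy number. Several short tetracycline-resistance fragments and the tet promoter are annotated around the expression cassette. These appear to be non-functional remnants of the parental pBR322 tet gene, interrupted by the inserted cassette and lacI.

The Sep1 coding sequence lies downstream of a T7 promoter fused to a lac operator and the strong ribosome binding site from phage T7 gene 10, and it is followed by a T7 terminator. A plasmid-borne lacI gene with its own promoter supplies lac repressor, so transcription is held off until induction with IPTG in a host that provides T7 RNA polymerase. According to the record, Sep1 carries an N-terminal His6 tag followed by a TEV protease site, which allows metal-affinity purification and subsequent tag removal. The small "capTEV" fragment annotated upstream of the gene most likely reflects this tag region. The short "SET1" hit between the insert and the terminator sits beyond the annotated end of Sep1 and is probably vector-derived gene 10 sequence rather than a fusion partner. The insert was introduced by Gibson assembly. The associated publications describe using the plasmid to purify recombinant Drosophila septin complexes for in vitro studies of septin assembly and septin–actin filament interactions.
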