Addgene plasmid #174493: pnEA-vH_His-TEV-DSep1
Purpose: bacterial expression of Drosophila Sep1
Depositing lab: Manos Mavrakis. Depositing organization: CNRS UMR 7249, Institut Fresnel. Publication: Septins promote F-actin ring formation by crosslinking actin filaments into curved bundles. Mavrakis M, Azou-Gros Y, Tsai FC, Alvarado J, Bertin A, Iv F, Kress A, Brasselet S, Koenderink GH, Lecuit T. Nat Cell Biol. 2014 Apr;16(4):322-34. doi: 10.1038/ncb2921. Epub 2014 Mar 16. PubMed 24633326.
Backbone
  Vector backbone: pnEA-vH
  Total vector size (bp): 6831
  Vector type: Bacterial Expression
Growth in bacteria
  Bacterial resistance: Ampicillin, 100 μg/mL
  Growth temperature: 37°C
  Growth strain: DH5alpha
  Copy number: High Copy
Gene/Insert
  Gene/Insert name: Sep1 (alt name: Septin 1)
  Species: D. melanogaster (fly)
  Entrez Gene: Sep1 (a.k.a. Dmel_CG1403, 38960, CG1403, DSep1, Diff6, Dmel\CG1403, anon-19Fa, dSEPT1, iby, sep1, tu1)
  Tag / fusion protein: His6-TEV (N terminal on insert)
  Cloning method: Gibson Cloning
  Sequencing primers: 5′ T7; 3′ T7 terminal
Terms and licenses: Academic/Nonprofit Terms; Industry Terms: Not Available to Industry
Depositor comments: Plasmid used in the following publications: Insights into animal septins using recombinant human septin octamers with distinct SEPT9 isoforms. Iv F, Martins CS, Castro-Linares G, Taveneau C, Barbier P, Verdier-Pinard P, Camoin L, Audebert S, Tsai FC, Ramond L, Llewellyn A, Belhabib M, Nakazawa K, Di Cicco A, Vincentelli R, Wenger J, Cabantous S, Koenderink GH, Bertin A, Mavrakis M J Cell Sci. 2021 Jul 8. pii: 270842. doi: 10.1242/jcs.258484. Purification of recombinant human and Drosophila septin hexamers for TIRF assays of actin-septin filament assembly. M Mavrakis, F-C Tsai, G H Koenderink Methods Cell Biol 2016;136:199-220. doi: 10.1016/bs.mcb.2016.03.020. Epub 2016 Jun 14. PMID: 27473911 DOI: 10.1016/bs.mcb.2016.03.020
How to cite: pnEA-vH_His-TEV-DSep1 was a gift from Manos Mavrakis (Addgene plasmid # 174493 ; http://n2t.net/addgene:174493 ; RRID:Addgene_174493)
